>Addgene plasmid #216477 | p2708-pHAGE2-Ef1aL-dsRed-UBC-tagBFP-loxP | addgene full sequence | sequence record 430208 | Addgene NGS Result
TGGAAGGGCTAATTCACTCCCAAAGAAGACAAGATATCCTTGATCTGTGGATCTACCACACACAAGGCTA
CTTCCCTGATTAGCAGAACTACACACCAGGGCCAGGGGTCAGATATCCACTGACCTTTGGATGGTGCTAC
AAGCTAGTACCAGTTGAGCCAGATAAGGTAGAAGAGGCCAATAAAGGAGAGAACACCAGCTTGTTACACC
CTGTGAGCCTGCATGGGATGGATGACCCGGAGAGAGAAGTGTTAGAGTGGAGGTTTGACAGCCGCCTAGC
ATTTCATCACGTGGCCCGAGAGCTGCATCCGGAGTACTTCAAGAACTGCTGATATCGAGCTTGCTACAAG
GGACTTTCCGCTGGGGACTTTCCAGGGAGGCGTGGCCTGGGCGGGACTGGGGAGTGGCGAGCCCTCAGAT
CCTGCATATAAGCAGCTGCTTTTTGCCTGTACTGGGTCTCTCTGGTTAGACCAGATCTGAGCCTGGGAGC
TCTCTGGCTAACTAGGGAACCCACTGCTTAAGCCTCAATAAAGCTTGCCTTGAGTGCTTCAAGTAGTGTG
TGCCCGTCTGTTGTGTGACTCTGGTAACTAGAGATCCCTCAGACCCTTTTAGTCAGTGTGGAAAATCTCT
AGCAGTGGCGCCCGAACAGGGACTTGAAAGCGAAAGGGAAACCAGAGGAGCTCTCTCGACGCAGGACTCG
GCTTGCTGAAGCGCGCACGGCAAGAGGCGAGGGGCGGCGACTGGTGAGTACGCCAAAAATTTTGACTAGC
GGAGGCTAGAAGGAGAGAGATGGGTGCGAGAGCGTCAGTATTAAGCGGGGGAGAATTAGATCGCGATGGG
AAAAAATTCGGTTAAGGCCAGGGGGAAAGAAAAAATATAAATTAAAACATATAGTATGGGCAAGCAGGGA
GCTAGAACGATTCGCAGTTAATCCTGGCCTGTTAGAAACATCAGAAGGCTGTAGACAAATACTGGGACAG
CTACAACCATCCCTTCAGACAGGATCAGAAGAACTTAGATCATTATATAATACAGTAGCAACCCTCTATT
GTGTGCATCAAAGGATAGAGATAAAAGACACCAAGGAAGCTTTAGACAAGATAGAGGAAGAGCAAAACAA
AAGTAAGACCACCGCACAGCAAGCGGCCGGCCGCTGATCTTCAGACCTGGAGGAGGAGATATGAGGGACA
ATTGGAGAAGTGAATTATATAAATATAAAGTAGTAAAAATTGAACCATTAGGAGTAGCACCCACCAAGGC
AAAGAGAAGAGTGGTGCAGAGAGAAAAAAGAGCAGTGGGAATAGGAGCTTTGTTCCTTGGGTTCTTGGGA
GCAGCAGGAAGCACTATGGGCGCAGCGTCAATGACGCTGACGGTACAGGCCAGACAATTATTGTCTGGTA
TAGTGCAGCAGCAGAACAATTTGCTGAGGGCTATTGAGGCGCAACAGCATCTGTTGCAACTCACAGTCTG
GGGCATCAAGCAGCTCCAGGCAAGAATCCTGGCTGTGGAAAGATACCTAAAGGATCAACAGCTCCTGGGG
ATTTGGGGTTGCTCTGGAAAACTCATTTGCACCACTGCTGTGCCTTGGAATGCTAGTTGGAGTAATAAAT
CTCTGGAACAGATTTGGAATCACACGACCTGGATGGAGTGGGACAGAGAAATTAACAATTACACAAGCTT
AATACACTCCTTAATTGAAGAATCGCAAAACCAGCAAGAAAAGAATGAACAAGAATTATTGGAATTAGAT
AAATGGGCAAGTTTGTGGAATTGGTTTAACATAACAAATTGGCTGTGGTATATAAAATTATTCATAATGA
TAGTAGGAGGCTTGGTAGGTTTAAGAATAGTTTTTGCTGTACTTTCTATAGTGAATAGAGTTAGGCAGGG
ATATTCACCATTATCGTTTCAGACCCACCTCCCAACCCCGAGGGGACCCGACAGGCCCGAAGGAATAGAA
GAAGAAGGTGGAGAGAGAGACAGAGACAGATCCATTCGATTAGTGAACGGATCTCGACGGTATCGCCGAA
TTCACAAATGGCAGTATTCATCCACAATTTTAAAAGAAAAGGGGGGATTGGGGGGTACAGTGCAGGGGAA
AGAATAGTAGACATAATAGCAACAGACATACAAACTAAAGAATTACAAAAACAAATTACAAAAATTCAAA
ATTTTCGGGTTTATTACAGGGACAGCAGAGATCCAGTTTGGACTAGTCGTGAGGCTCCGGTGCCCGTCAG
TGGGCAGAGCGCACATCGCCCACAGTCCCCGAGAAGTTGGGGGGAGGGGTCGGCAATTGAACCGGTGCCT
AGAGAAGGTGGCGCGGGGTAAACTGGGAAAGTGATGTCGTGTACTGGCTCCGCCTTTTTCCCGAGGGTGG
GGGAGAACCGTATATAAGTGCAGTAGTCGCCGTGAACGTTCTTTTTCGCAACGGGTTTGCCGCCAGAACA
CAGGTAAGTGCCGTGTGTGGTTCCCGCGGGCCTGGCCTCTTTACGGGTTATGGCCCTTGCGTGCCTTGAA
TTACTTCCACCTGGCTGCAGTACGTGATTCTTGATCCCGAGCTTCGGGTTGGAAGTGGGTGGGAGAGTTC
GAGGCCTTGCGCTTAAGGAGCCCCTTCGCCTCGTGCTTGAGTTGAGGCCTGGCCTGGGCGCTGGGGCCGC
CGCGTGCGAATCTGGTGGCACCTTCGCGCCTGTCTCGCTGCTTTCGATAAGTCTCTAGCCATTTAAAATT
TTTGATGACCTGCTGCGACGCTTTTTTTCTGGCAAGATAGTCTTGTAAATGCGGGCCAAGATCTGCACAC
TGGTATTTCGGTTTTTGGGGCCGCGGGCGGCGACGGGGCCCGTGCGTCCCAGCGCACATGTTCGGCGAGG
CGGGGCCTGCGAGCGCGGCCACCGAGAATCGGACGGGGGTAGTCTCAAGCTGGCCGGCCTGCTCTGGTGC
CTGGCCTCGCGCCGCCGTGTATCGCCCCGCCCTGGGCGGCAAGGCTGGCCCGGTCGGCACCAGTTGCGTG
AGCGGAAAGATGGCCGCTTCCCGGCCCTGCTGCAGGGAGCTCAAAATGGAGGACGCGGCGCTCGGGAGAG
CGGGCGGGTGAGTCACCCACACAAAGGAAAAGGGCCTTTCCGTCCTCAGCCGTCGCTTCATGTGACTCCA
CGGAGTACCGGGCGCCGTCCAGGCACCTCGATTAGTTCTCGAGCTTTTGGAGTACGTCGTCTTTAGGTTG
GGGGGAGGGGTTTTATGCGATGGAGTTTCCCCACACTGAGTGGGTGGAGACTGAAGTTAGGCCAGCTTGG
CACTTGATGTAATTCTCCTTGGAATTTGCCCTTTTTGAGTTTGGATCTTGGTTCATTCTCAAGCCTCAGA
CAGTGGTTCAAAGTTTTTTTCTTCCATTTCAGGTGTCGTGAAGCGGCCGCCATGGCCTCCTCCGAGGACG
TCATCAAGGAGTTCATGCGCTTCAAGGTGCGCATGGAGGGCTCCGTGAACGGCCACGAGTTCGAGATCGA
GGGCGAGGGCGAGGGCCGCCCCTACGAGGGCACCCAGACCGCCAAGCTGAAGGTGACCAAGGGCGGCCCC
CTGCCCTTCGCCTGGGACATCCTGTCCCCCCAGTTCCAGTACGGCTCCAAGGTGTACGTGAAGCACCCCG
CCGACATCCCCGACTACAAGAAGCTGTCCTTCCCCGAGGGCTTCAAGTGGGAGCGCGTGATGAACTTCGA
GGACGGCGGCGTGGTGACCGTGACCCAGGACTCCTCCCTGCAGGACGGCTCCTTCATCTACAAGGTGAAG
TTCATCGGCGTGAACTTCCCCTCCGACGGCCCCGTAATGCAGAAGAAGACTATGGGCTGGGAGGCCTCCA
CCGAGCGCCTGTACCCCCGCGACGGCGTGCTGAAGGGCGAGATCCACAAGGCCCTGAAGCTGAAGGACGG
CGGCCACTACCTGGTGGAGTTCAAGTCCATCTACATGGCCAAGAAGCCCGTGCAGCTGCCCGGCTACTAC
TACGTGGACTCCAAGCTGGACATCACCTCCCACAACGAGGACTACACCATCGTGGAGCAGTACGAGCGCG
CCGAGGGCCGCCACCACCTGTTCCTGTAGGGATCCGGCCTCCGCGCCGGGTTTTGGCGCCTCCCGCGGGC
GCCCCCCTCCTCACGGCGAGCGCTGCCACGTCAGACGAAGGGCGCAGCGAGCGTCCTGATCCTTCCGCCC
GGACGCTCAGGACAGCGGCCCGCTGCTCATAAGACTCGGCCTTAGAACCCCAGTATCAGCAGAAGGACAT
TTTAGGACGGGACTTGGGTGACTCTAGGGCACTGGTTTTCTTTCCAGAGAGCGGAACAGGCGAGGAAAAG
TAGTCCCTTCTCGGCGATTCTGCGGAGGGATCTCCGTGGGGCGGTGAACGCCGATGATTATATAAGGACG
CGCCGGGTGTGGCACAGCTAGTTCCGTCGCAGCCGGGATTTGGGTCGCGGTTCTTGTTTGTGGATCGCTG
TGATCGTCACTTGGCCGCCCATATGGCCATGAGCGAGCTGATTAAGGAGAACATGCACATGAAGCTGTAC
ATGGAGGGCACCGTGGACAACCATCACTTCAAGTGCACATCCGAGGGCGAAGGCAAGCCCTACGAGGGCA
CCCAGACCATGAGAATCAAGGTGGTCGAGGGCGGCCCTCTCCCCTTCGCCTTCGACATCCTGGCTACTAG
CTTCCTCTACGGCAGCAAGACCTTCATCAACCACACCCAGGGCATCCCCGACTTCTTCAAGCAGTCCTTC
CCTGAGGGCTTCACATGGGAGAGAGTCACCACATACGAAGACGGGGGCGTGCTGACCGCTACCCAGGACA
CCAGCCTCCAGGACGGCTGCCTCATCTACAACGTCAAGATCAGAGGGGTGAACTTCACATCCAACGGCCC
TGTGATGCAGAAGAAAACACTCGGCTGGGAGGCCTTCACCGAGACGCTGTACCCCGCTGACGGCGGCCTG
GAAGGCAGAAACGACATGGCCCTGAAGCTCGTGGGCGGGAGCCATCTGATCGCAAACATCAAGACCACAT
ATAGATCCAAGAAACCCGCTAAGAACCTCAAGATGCCTGGCGTCTACTATGTGGACTACAGACTGGAAAG
AATCAAGGAGGCCAACAACGAGACCTACGTCGAGCAGCACGAGGTGGCAGTGGCCAGATACTGCGACCTC
CCTAGCAAACTGGGGCACAAGCTTAATTAAAGGATATCGATAGATCCTAATCAACCTCTGGATTACAAAA
TTTGTGAAAGATTGACTGGTATTCTTAACTATGTTGCTCCTTTTACGCTATGTGGATACGCTGCTTTAAT
GCCTTTGTATCATGCTATTGCTTCCCGTATGGCTTTCATTTTCTCCTCCTTGTATAAATCCTGGTTGCTG
TCTCTTTATGAGGAGTTGTGGCCCGTTGTCAGGCAACGTGGCGTGGTGTGCACTGTGTTTGCTGACGCAA
CCCCCACTGGTTGGGGCATTGCCACCACCTGTCAGCTCCTTTCCGGGACTTTCGCTTTCCCCCTCCCTAT
TGCCACGGCGGAACTCATCGCCGCCTGCCTTGCCCGCTGCTGGACAGGGGCTCGGCTGTTGGGCACTGAC
AATTCCGTGGTGTTGTCGGGGAAATCATCGTCCTTTCCTTGGCTGCTCGCCTGTGTTGCCACCTGGATTC
TGCGCGGGACGTCCTTCTGCTACGTCCCTTCGGCCCTCAATCCAGCGGACCTTCCTTCCCGCGGCCTGCT
GCCGGCTCTGCGGCCTCTTCCGCGTCTTCGCCTTCGCCCTCAGACGAGTCGGATCTCCCTTTGGGCCGCC
TCCCCGCCTGGTACCTTTAAGACCAATGACTTACAAGGCAGCTGTAGATCTTAGCCACTTTTTAAAAGAA
AAGGGGGGACTGGAAGGGCTAATTCACTCCCAACGAAGACAAGATCACCTGCAGGACAGGCGCGCAGGTA
CCATAACTTCGTATAATGTATGCTATACGAAGTTATGGCGCGCCCTGCTTTTTGCTTGTACTGGGTCTCT
CTGGTTAGACCAGATCTGAGCCTGGGAGCTCTCTGGCTAACTAGGGAACCCACTGCTTAAGCCTCAATAA
AGCTTGCCTTGAGTGCTTCAAGTAGTGTGTGCCCGTCTGTTGTGTGACTCTGGTAACTAGAGATCCCTCA
GACCCTTTTAGTCAGTGTGGAAAATCTCTAGCACCCGGGCGATTAAGGAAAGGGCTAGATCATTCTTGAA
GACGAAAGGGCCTCGTGATACGCCTATTTTTATAGGTTAATGTCATGATAATAATGGTTTCTTAGACGTC
AGGTGGCACTTTTCGGGGAAATGTGCGCGGAACCCCTATTTGTTTATTTTTCTAAATACATTCAAATATG
TATCCGCTCATGAGACAATAACCCTGATAAATGCTTCAATAATATTGAAAAAGGAAGAGTATGAGTATTC
AACATTTCCGTGTCGCCCTTATTCCCTTTTTTGCGGCATTTTGCCTTCCTGTTTTTGCTCACCCAGAAAC
GCTGGTGAAAGTAAAAGATGCTGAAGATCAGTTGGGTGCACGAGTGGGTTACATCGAACTGGATCTCAAC
AGCGGTAAGATCCTTGAGAGTTTTCGCCCCGAAGAACGTTTTCCAATGATGAGCACTTTTAAAGTTCTGC
TATGTGGCGCGGTATTATCCCGTGTTGACGCCGGGCAAGAGCAACTCGGTCGCCGCATACACTATTCTCA
GAATGACTTGGTTGAGTACTCACCAGTCACAGAAAAGCATCTTACGGATGGCATGACAGTAAGAGAATTA
TGCAGTGCTGCCATAACCATGAGTGATAACACTGCGGCCAACTTACTTCTGACAACGATCGGAGGACCGA
AGGAGCTAACCGCTTTTTTGCACAACATGGGGGATCATGTAACTCGCCTTGATCGTTGGGAACCGGAGCT
GAATGAAGCCATACCAAACGACGAGCGTGACACCACGATGCCTGTAGCAATGGCAACAACGTTGCGCAAA
CTATTAACTGGCGAACTACTTACTCTAGCTTCCCGGCAACAATTAATAGACTGGATGGAGGCGGATAAAG
TTGCAGGACCACTTCTGCGCTCGGCCCTTCCGGCTGGCTGGTTTATTGCTGATAAATCTGGAGCCGGTGA
GCGTGGGTCTCGCGGTATCATTGCAGCACTGGGGCCAGATGGTAAGCCCTCCCGTATCGTAGTTATCTAC
ACGACGGGGAGTCAGGCAACTATGGATGAACGAAATAGACAGATCGCTGAGATAGGTGCCTCACTGATTA
AGCATTGGTAACTGTCAGACCAAGTTTACTCATATATACTTTAGATTGATTTAAAACTTCATTTTTAATT
TAAAAGGATCTAGGTGAAGATCCTTTTTGATAATCTCATGACCAAAATCCCTTAACGTGAGTTTTCGTTC
CACTGAGCGTCAGACCCCGTAGAAAAGATCAAAGGATCTTCTTGAGATCCTTTTTTTCTGCGCGTAATCT
GCTGCTTGCAAACAAAAAAACCACCGCTACCAGCGGTGGTTTGTTTGCCGGATCAAGAGCTACCAACTCT
TTTTCCGAAGGTAACTGGCTTCAGCAGAGCGCAGATACCAAATACTGTTCTTCTAGTGTAGCCGTAGTTA
GGCCACCACTTCAAGAACTCTGTAGCACCGCCTACATACCTCGCTCTGCTAATCCTGTTACCAGTGGCTG
CTGCCAGTGGCGATAAGTCGTGTCTTACCGGGTTGGACTCAAGACGATAGTTACCGGATAAGGCGCAGCG
GTCGGGCTGAACGGGGGGTTCGTGCACACAGCCCAGCTTGGAGCGAACGACCTACACCGAACTGAGATAC
CTACAGCGTGAGCTATGAGAAAGCGCCACGCTTCCCGAAGGGAGAAAGGCGGACAGGTATCCGGTAAGCG
GCAGGGTCGGAACAGGAGAGCGCACGAGGGAGCTTCCAGGGGGAAACGCCTGGTATCTTTATAGTCCTGT
CGGGTTTCGCCACCTCTGACTTGAGCGTCGATTTTTGTGATGCTCGTCAGGGGGGCGGAGCCTATGGAAA
AACGCCAGCAACGCGGCCTTTTTACGGTTCCTGGCCTTTTGCTGGCCTTTTGCTCACATGTTCTTTCCTG
CGTTATCCCCTGATTCTGTGGATAACCGTATTACCGCCTTTGAGTGAGCTGATACCGCTCGCCGCAGCCG
AACGACCGAGCGCAGCGAGTCAGTGAGCGAGGAAGCGGAAGAGCGCCCAATACGCAAACCGCCTCTCCCC
GCGCGTTGGCCGATTCATTAATGCAGCAAGCTCATGGCTGACTAATTTTTTTTATTTATGCAGAGGCCGA
GGCCGCCTCGGCCTCTGAGCTATTCCAGAAGTAGTGAGGAGGCTTTTTTGGAGGCCTAGGCTTTTGCAAA
AAGCTCCCCGTGGCACGACAGGTTTCCCGACTGGAAAGCGGGCAGTGAGCGCAACGCAATTAATGTGAGT
TAGCTCACTCATTAGGCACCCCAGGCTTTACACTTTATGCTTCCGGCTCGTATGTTGTGTGGAATTGTGA
GCGGATAACAATTTCACACAGGAAACAGCTATGACATGATTACGAATTTCACAAATAAAGCATTTTTTTC
ACTGCATTCTAGTTGTGGTTTGTCCAAACTCATCAATGTATCTTATCATGTCTGGATCAACTGGATAACT
CAAGCTAACCAAAATCATCCCAAACTTCCCACCCCATACCCTATTACCACTGCCAATTACCTGTGGTTTC
ATTTACTCTAAACCTGTGATTCCTCTGAATTATTTTCATTTTAAAGAAATTGTATTTGTTAAATATGTAC
TACAAACTTAGTAGT
Features (pLannotate 1.2.2; 26 found; start..end, strand, type, name):
    377..634     +  LTR            5' LTR (truncated): truncated 5' long terminal repeat (LTR) from HIV-1
    681..806     +  misc_feature   HIV-1 Ψ: packaging signal of human immunodeficiency virus type 1
    790..1128    +  CDS            HIV-1 gag (fragment): gag protein from human immunodeficiency virus 1; gag
   1303..1536    +  misc_feature   RRE: The Rev response element (RRE) of HIV-1 allows for Rev-dependent mRNA export from the nucleus to the cytoplasm.
   1913..2013    +  CDS            Rev (fragment): human immunodeficiency virus 1 (HIV-1) Rev protein; rev; enhances nuclear export of unspliced and incompletely spliced viral mRNAs
   2058..2175    +  misc_feature   cPPT/CTS: central polypurine tract and central termination sequence of HIV-1
   2223..3401    +  promoter       EF-1α promoter: strong constitutive promoter for human elongation factor EF-1α
   3412..4089    +  CDS            DsRed-Express: rapidly maturing tetrameric variant of DsRed fluorescent protein (Bevis and Glick, 2002) mammalian codon-optimized
   4096..4494    +  promoter       UbC promoter: human ubiquitin C promoter
   4509..5210    +  CDS            TagBFP: monomeric blue fluorescent protein mammalian codon-optimized
   5229..5817    +  misc_feature   WPRE: woodchuck hepatitis virus posttranscriptional regulatory element
   5870..5889    +  misc_feature   cPPT/CTS (fragment): central polypurine tract and central termination sequence of HIV-1
   5891..5926    +  LTR            3' LTR (ΔU3) (fragment): self-inactivating 3' long terminal repeat (LTR) from HIV-1
   5953..5986    -  protein_bind   loxP: Cre-mediated recombination occurs in the 8-bp core sequence (GCATACAT). Cre recombinase
   6013..6193    +  LTR            5' LTR (truncated): truncated 5' long terminal repeat (LTR) from HIV-1
   6326..6430    +  promoter       AmpR promoter: bla
   6431..7291    +  CDS            AmpR: β-lactamase; bla; confers resistance to ampicillin, carbenicillin, and related antibiotics
   7462..8050    +  rep_origin     ori: high-copy-number ColE1/pMB1/pBR322/pUC origin of replication
   8233..8287    +  CDS            lacI (fragment): lac repressor; lacI; The lac repressor binds to the lac operator to inhibit transcription in E. coli. This inhibition can be relieved by adding lactose or isopropyl-β-D-thiogalactopyranoside (IPTG).
   8293..8386    +  rep_origin     SV40 ori (fragment): SV40 origin of replication
   8411..8448    +  CDS            lacI (fragment): lac repressor; lacI; The lac repressor binds to the lac operator to inhibit transcription in E. coli. This inhibition can be relieved by adding lactose or isopropyl-β-D-thiogalactopyranoside (IPTG).
   8461..8482    +  protein_bind   CAP binding site: CAP binding activates transcription in the presence of cAMP. E. coli catabolite activator protein
   8497..8527    +  promoter       lac promoter: promoter for the E. coli lac operon
   8535..8551    +  protein_bind   lac operator: The lac repressor binds to the lac operator to inhibit transcription in E. coli. This inhibition can be relieved by adding lactose or isopropyl-β-D-thiogalactopyranoside (IPTG). lac repressor encoded by lacI
   8585..8668    +  polyA_signal   SV40 poly(A) signal (fragment): SV40 polyadenylation signal
   8835..329     +  CDS            nef (fragment) (across the origin): NEF_HV1BR - Experimental evidence at protein level: Swiss-Prot protein existence level 1. Extracellular Nef protein targets CD4(+) T-lymphocytes for apoptosis by interacting with CXCR4 surface receptors (PubMed:14990729). From Human immunodeficiency virus type 1 group M subtype B (isolate BRU/LAI) (HIV-1).
