[The description below was written by a language model from this plasmid's Addgene catalogue record and pLannotate feature annotations shown in this document.]
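Description:
p2708-pHAGE2-Ef1aL-dsRed-UBC-tagBFP-loxP is an 8,835 bp HIV-1-derived lentiviral transfer vector built on the pHAGE2 backbone. It is propagated in E. coli as a high-copy plasmid through a ColE1/pUC-type origin and selected with ampicillin via the β-lactamase gene. The annotated viral region contains a truncated 5′ LTR, the Ψ packaging signal with an adjoining gag fragment, the Rev response element for Rev-dependent nuclear export of the genomic RNA, and a cPPT/CTS. At the 3′ end is a self-inactivating, U3-deleted LTR. Short lac regulatory, SV40 and nef-like fragments also appear in the annotation and look like backbone remnants rather than functional parts.

The payload consists of two independent, same-orientation expression units. A full-length human EF-1α promoter (EF1aL) drives a DsRed coding sequence, annotated as the rapidly maturing tetrameric DsRed-Express variant and cloned between NotI and BamHI. Immediately downstream, a human ubiquitin C promoter drives the monomeric blue protein TagBFP, cloned between NdeI and ClaI. A WPRE follows both cassettes to enhance transcript stability and expression. A single loxP site sits within the deleted U3 region of the 3′ LTR. Because this region is copied to the 5′ LTR during reverse transcription, the integrated provirus should be flanked by loxP sites, which allows Cre recombinase to excise the cassette after transduction.

The stated purpose is lentiviral dual expression of red and blue reporters with Cre excision. The associated publication concerns deriving alveolar epithelial type I cells from human pluripotent stem cells, though the record does not state the plasmid's specific role in that work.
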