Addgene plasmid #216477: p2708-pHAGE2-Ef1aL-dsRed-UBC-tagBFP-loxP
Purpose: lentiviral dual expression of dsRed and tagBFP with loxP site for Cre excision
Depositing lab: Darrell Kotton. Depositing organization: Boston University Medical Campus. Publication: Generation of human alveolar epithelial type I cells from pluripotent stem cells. Burgess CL, Huang J, Bawa PS, Alysandratos KD, Minakin K, Ayers LJ, Morley MP, Babu A, Villacorta-Martin C, Yampolskaya M, Hinds A, Thapa BR, Wang F, Matschulat A, Mehta P, Morrisey EE, Varelas X, Kotton DN. Cell Stem Cell. 2024 Apr 15:S1934-5909(24)00098-5. doi: 10.1016/j.stem.2024.03.017. PubMed 38642558.
Backbone
  Vector backbone: pHAGE2
  Total vector size (bp): 8835
  Vector type: Lentiviral, Cre/Lox
Growth in bacteria
  Bacterial resistance: Ampicillin, 100 μg/mL
  Growth temperature: 37°C
  Growth strain: NEB Stable
  Copy number: High Copy
Gene/Insert 1
  Gene/Insert name: dsRed
  Species: Discosoma coral
  Insert size (bp): 679
  Promoter: EF1aL
  Cloning method: Restriction Enzyme; 5′ cloning site NotI (not destroyed); 3′ cloning site BamHI (not destroyed)
  Sequencing primers: 5′ n/a; 3′ n/a
Gene/Insert 2
  Gene/Insert name: tagBFP
  Species: Synthetic
  Insert size (bp): 702
  Promoter: UBC
  Cloning method: Restriction Enzyme; 5′ cloning site NdeI (not destroyed); 3′ cloning site ClaI (not destroyed)
  Sequencing primers: 5′ acgaatccatatggccatgagcgagctgattaagg; 3′ ttcaatcgatatcctttaattaagcttgtgccccag
Terms and licenses: Academic/Nonprofit Terms; Industry Terms: Not Available to Industry
Depositor comments: Please visit https://www.biorxiv.org/content/10.1101/2023.01.19.524655v1 for bioRxiv preprint.
How to cite: p2708-pHAGE2-Ef1aL-dsRed-UBC-tagBFP-loxP was a gift from Darrell Kotton (Addgene plasmid # 216477 ; http://n2t.net/addgene:216477 ; RRID:Addgene_216477)
